>Addgene plasmid #39102 | GLRX3 | depositor partial sequence | sequence record 49159 | GLRX3 sequence 406 bps
CTTAAGAAGGAGATATACTATGAAAGAAGATCTCAACCTTCGCTTGAAGAAATTGACTCATGCTGCCCCC
TGCATGCTGTTTATGAAAGGAACTCCTCAAGAACCACGCTGTGGTTTCAGCAAGCAGATGGTGGAAATTC
TTCACAAACATAATATTCAGTTTAGCAGTTTTGATATCTTCTCAGATGAAGAGGTTCGACAGGGACTCAA
AGCCTATTCCAGTTGGCCTACCTATCCTCAGCTCTATGTTTCTGGAGAGCTCATAGGAGGACTTGATATA
ATTAAGGAGCTAGAAGCATCTGAAGAACTAGATACAATTTGTCCCAAAGCTGCAGAGAACCTCTACTTCC
AATCGCACCATCATCACCACCATGATTACAAGGATGACGACGATAAGTGAGGATCC
