>Addgene plasmid #39102 | GLRX3 | addgene partial sequence | sequence record 51888 | T7 5'-TAATACGACTCACTATAGGG-3'
TTAAGAAGGAGATATACTATGAAAGAAGATCTCAACCTTCGCTTGAAGAAATTGACTCATGCTGCCCCCT
GCATGCTGTTTATGAAAGGAACTCCTCAAGAACCACGCTGTGGTTTCAGCAAGCAGATGGTGGAAATTCT
TCACAAACATAATATTCAGTTTAGCAGTTTTGATATCTTCTCAGATGAAGAGGTTCGACAGGGACTCAAA
GCCTATTCCAGTTGGCCTACCTATCCTCAGCTCTATGTTTCTGGAGAGCTCATAGGAGGACTTGATATAA
TTAAGGAGCTAGAAGCATCTGAAGAACTAGATACAATTTGTCCCAAAGCTGCAGAGAACCTCTACTTCCA
ATCGCACCATCATCACCACCATGATTACAAGGATGACGACGATAAGTGAGGATCCGAATTCGAGCTCCGT
CGACAAGCTTGCGGCCGCACTCGAGCACCACCACCACCACCACTGAGATCCGGCTGCTAACAAAGCCCGA
AAGGAAGCTGAGTTGGCTGCTGCCACCGCTGAGCAATAACTAGCATAACCCCTTGGGGCCTCTAAACGGG
TCTTGAGGGGTTTTTTGCTGAAAGGAGGAACTATATCCGGATTGGCGAATGGG
[124 nt withheld, positions 614-737]
C
[91 nt withheld, positions 739-829]
AGGGTGA
