>Addgene plasmid #39102 | GLRX3 | addgene partial sequence | sequence record 51889 | T7_term
CTTGTTAGCAGCCGGATCTCAGTGGTGGTGGTGGTGGTGCTCGAGTGCGGCCGCAAGCTTGTCGACGGAG
CTCGAATTCGGATCCTCACTTATCGTCGTCATCCTTGTAATCATGGTGGTGATGATGGTGCGATTGGAAG
TAGAGGTTCTCTGCAGCTTTGGGACAAATTGTATCTAGTTCTTCAGATGCTTCTAGCTCCTTAATTATAT
CAAGTCCTCCTATGAGCTCTCCAGAAACATAGAGCTGAGGATAGGTAGGCCAACTGGAATAGGCTTTGAG
TCCCTGTCGAACCTCTTCATCTGAGAAGATATCAAAACTGCTAAACTGAATATTATGTTTGTGAAGAATT
TCCACCATCTGCTTGCTGAAACCACAGCGTGGTTCTTGAGGAGTTCCTTTCATAAACAGCATGCAGGGGG
CAGCATGAGTCAATTTCTTCAAGCGAAGGTTGAGATCTTCTTTCATAGTATATCTCCTTCTTAAGGTTAA
ACAAAATTATTTCTAGAGGGGAATTGTTATCCGCTCACAATTCCCCTATAGTGAGTCGTATTAATTTCGC
GGGATCGAGATCTCGATCCTCTACGCCGGACGCATCGTGGCCGGCATCACCGGCGCCACAGGTGCGGTTG
CTGGCGCCTATATCGCCGACATCACCGATGGGGAAGATCGGGCTCGCCACTTCGGGCTCATGAGCGCTTG
TTTCGGCGTGGGTATGGTGGCAGGCCCCGTGGCCGGGGGACTGTTGGGCGCCATCTCCTTGCATGCACCA
TTCCTTGCGGCGGCGGTGCTCAACGGCCTCAACCTACTAC
