[The description below was written by a language model from this plasmid's Addgene catalogue record.]
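Description:
GLRX3 is a bacterial expression plasmid built on the pNIC-CTHF backbone from the SGC, designed to produce a fragment of human glutaredoxin-3 (GLRX3, also known as PICOT, TXNL2 or GRX3/GRX4) in E. coli for structural biology. It is selected with kanamycin and is recorded as low copy. The record does not give the origin of replication or provide a feature map, so the details of the backbone architecture cannot be confirmed here.

The insert is about 406 bp of human GLRX3 coding sequence, introduced by ligation-independent cloning. At this size it can encode only part of the protein, consistent with the depositor's note that the construct may not contain the full ORF. It is probably a single domain chosen for crystallisation, and the entry links it to a deposited PDB structure. The fragment is fused at its C-terminus to a TEV–His–FLAG tag. The polyhistidine segment allows immobilised metal affinity purification, the FLAG epitope allows antibody-based detection or capture, and the TEV protease site lets the tags be cleaved off after purification to leave near-native protein.

The promoter is not explicitly stated. However, the listed sequencing primers are T7 and T7-terminator, which suggests the insert sits in a T7 promoter/terminator expression cassette. Such a cassette would require a host strain that supplies T7 RNA polymerase for expression. The typical use is recombinant overexpression and purification of this GLRX3 domain for crystallography or related biophysical and biochemical studies.
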