Addgene plasmid #39102: GLRX3
Purpose: Bacterial expression for structure determination; may not be full ORF
Depositing lab: Nicola Burgess-Brown. Depositing organization: University of Oxford.
Backbone
  Vector backbone: pNIC-CTHF
  Backbone manufacturer: SGC
  Vector type: Bacterial Expression
Growth in bacteria
  Bacterial resistance: Kanamycin, 50 μg/mL
  Growth temperature: 37°C
  Growth strain: Mach1
  Copy number: Low Copy
Gene/Insert
  Gene/Insert name: GLRX3 (alt names: thioredoxin-like; PDB:3ZYW)
  Species: H. sapiens (human)
  Insert size (bp): 406
  GenBank ID: thioredoxin-like
  Entrez Gene: GLRX3 (a.k.a. GLRX4, GRX3, GRX4, PICOT, TXNL2, TXNL3)
  Tag / fusion protein: Tev His Flag (C terminal on insert)
  Cloning method: Ligation Independent Cloning
  Sequencing primers: 5′ T7; 3′ T7-term
Terms and licenses: Academic/Nonprofit Terms; Industry Terms: Not Available to Industry
How to cite: GLRX3 was a gift from Nicola Burgess-Brown (Addgene plasmid # 39102 ; http://n2t.net/addgene:39102 ; RRID:Addgene_39102)
